Addgene plasmid #72662: LEXY TR (with KRAB domain) (pDN163)
Purpose: LexATF-T2A-NLS-LexA-KRAB-mCherry-LEXY construct for light control of transcriptional repression
Depositing lab: Barbara Di Ventura & Roland Eils. Depositing organization: Deutsches Krebsforschungszentrum (DKFZ). Publication: Optogenetic control of nuclear protein export. Niopek D, Wehler P, Roensch J, Eils R, Di Ventura B. Nat Commun. 2016 Feb 8;7:10624. doi: 10.1038/ncomms10624. PubMed 26853913.
Backbone
  Vector backbone: pEGFP-N1
Growth in bacteria
  Bacterial resistance: Kanamycin, 50 μg/mL
  Growth temperature: 37°C
  Growth strain: DH5alpha
  Copy number: High Copy
Gene/Insert
  Gene/Insert name: LexATF-T2A-NLS-LexA-KRAB-mCherry-LEXY
Terms and licenses: Academic/Nonprofit Terms; Industry Terms: Not Available to Industry
How to cite: LEXY TR (with KRAB domain) (pDN163) was a gift from Barbara Di Ventura & Roland Eils (Addgene plasmid # 72662 ; http://n2t.net/addgene:72662 ; RRID:Addgene_72662)
