[The description below was written by a language model from this plasmid's Addgene catalogue record and pLannotate feature annotations shown in this document.]
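Description:
LEXY TR (with KRAB domain) (pDN163) is a mammalian expression plasmid of about 6.2 kb built on the pEGFP-N1 backbone for optogenetic control of transcriptional repression. It replicates at high copy in E. coli from a ColE1/pUC-type origin and also carries an f1 origin. Selection relies on a Tn5 NeoR/KanR gene placed behind tandem bacterial (bla) and SV40 early promoters and terminated by the HSV TK polyadenylation signal. This arrangement gives kanamycin resistance in bacteria and would permit G418 selection in mammalian cells.

The payload is a single open reading frame driven by the CMV immediate-early enhancer/promoter and terminated by the SV40 poly(A) signal. It encodes two proteins separated by a T2A self-cleaving peptide. The first, LexATF, pairs a LexA DNA-binding fragment with sequences annotated as VP16-derived minimal activation repeats, forming a constitutive LexA-based transcriptional activator. The second is an NLS-tagged LexA fragment fused to a KRAB repression domain (matched by the annotation tool to a human KRAB-box protein), mCherry and the LEXY module. The tool labels the region after mCherry as miniSOG. This most likely reflects homology between LOV2-type domains, since LEXY is described as a light-inducible nuclear export system rather than a fluorescent tag. The T2A and NLS are named in the insert description but are not annotated in the feature table.

As far as the record indicates, both proteins target LexA operator sites on a separate reporter. In the dark the KRAB fusion is expected to stay nuclear and counteract activation. Illumination should drive its export from the nucleus and relieve repression, and mCherry allows its localisation to be followed. The reporter itself is not part of this plasmid.
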