Features (pLannotate 1.2.2; 20 found; start..end, strand, type, name):
     61..364     +  enhancer       CMV enhancer: human cytomegalovirus immediate early enhancer
    365..568     +  promoter       CMV promoter: human cytomegalovirus (CMV) immediate early promoter
    591..634     +  misc_feature   MCS (fragment): multiple cloning site
    642..902     +  CDS            lexA (fragment): LEXA_ECOLI - Also known as exrA, spr, tsl, umuA. Experimental evidence at protein level: Swiss-Prot protein existence level 1. Represses a number of genes involved in the response to DNA damage (SOS response), including recA and lexA. Binds to the 16 bp palindromic sequence 5'-CTGTATATATATACAG-3'. In the presence of single- stranded DNA, RecA interacts with LexA causing an autocatalytic cleavage which disrupts the DNA-binding part of LexA, leading to derepression of the SOS regulon and eventually DNA repair. Implicated in hydroxy radical-mediated cell death induced by hydroxyurea treatment (Pu
    942..970     +  CDS            VP160 (fragment): 10 tandem repeats of the minimal activation domain of herpes simplex virus VP16 (Cheng et al., 2013)
   1024..1048    +  CDS            VP64 (fragment): tetrameric repeat of the minimal activation domain of herpes simplex virus VP16 (Beerli et al., 1998)
   1158..1418    +  CDS            lexA (fragment): LEXA_ECOLI - Also known as exrA, spr, tsl, umuA. Experimental evidence at protein level: Swiss-Prot protein existence level 1. Represses a number of genes involved in the response to DNA damage (SOS response), including recA and lexA. Binds to the 16 bp palindromic sequence 5'-CTGTATATATATACAG-3'. In the presence of single- stranded DNA, RecA interacts with LexA causing an autocatalytic cleavage which disrupts the DNA-binding part of LexA, leading to derepression of the SOS regulon and eventually DNA repair. Implicated in hydroxy radical-mediated cell death induced by hydroxyurea treatment (Pu
   1458..1667    +  CDS            KRBOX4 (fragment): KRBX4_HUMAN - Also known as ZNF673. Experimental evidence at protein level: Swiss-Prot protein existence level 1. From Homo sapiens (Human).
   1686..2390    +  CDS            mCherry: mCherry is a basic (constitutively fluorescent) red fluorescent protein published in 2004, derived from Discosoma sp.. It is reported to be a very rapidly-maturing monomer with low acid sensitivity.
   2439..2756    +  CDS            miniSOG: miniSOG is a basic (constitutively fluorescent) cyan fluorescent protein published in 2011, derived from Arabidopsis thaliana. It requires the cofactor flavin for fluorescence.
   2888..2971    +  CDS            large T antigen (fragment): large T antigen from SV40 (simian virus 40)
   2994..3115    +  polyA_signal   SV40 poly(A) signal: SV40 polyadenylation signal
   3149..3577    -  rep_origin     f1 ori (sequence partly withheld): f1 bacteriophage origin of replication; arrow indicates direction of (+) strand synthesis
   3604..3708    +  promoter       AmpR promoter: bla
   3710..4067    +  promoter       SV40 promoter: SV40 enhancer and early promoter
   4102..4896    +  CDS            NeoR/KanR: aminoglycoside phosphotransferase from Tn5; aph(3')-II (or nptII); confers resistance to neomycin, kanamycin, and G418 (Geneticin®)
   4917..5069    +  CDS            ble (fragment): BLE_KLEPN - Experimental evidence at protein level: Swiss-Prot protein existence level 1. Binding protein with a strong affinity to the bleomycin family of antibiotics. Binds to CL990; an antimitotic-antibiotic compound. From Klebsiella pneumoniae.
   5128..5175    +  polyA_signal   HSV TK poly(A) signal: herpes simplex virus thymidine kinase polyadenylation signal (Cole and Stacy, 1985)
   5266..5282    -  polyA_signal   bGH poly(A) signal (fragment): bovine growth hormone polyadenylation signal
   5504..6092    +  rep_origin     ori: high-copy-number ColE1/pMB1/pBR322/pUC origin of replication
>Addgene plasmid #72662 | LEXY TR (with KRAB domain) (pDN163) | depositor full sequence | sequence record 133056 | Full vector sequence
TAGTTATTAATAGTAATCAATTACGGGGTCATTAGTTCATAGCCCATATATGGAGTTCCGCGTTACATAA
CTTACGGTAAATGGCCCGCCTGGCTGACCGCCCAACGACCCCCGCCCATTGACGTCAATAATGACGTATG
TTCCCATAGTAACGCCAATAGGGACTTTCCATTGACGTCAATGGGTGGAGTATTTACGGTAAACTGCCCA
CTTGGCAGTACATCAAGTGTATCATATGCCAAGTACGCCCCCTATTGACGTCAATGACGGTAAATGGCCC
GCCTGGCATTATGCCCAGTACATGACCTTATGGGACTTTCCTACTTGGCAGTACATCTACGTATTAGTCA
TCGCTATTACCATGGTGATGCGGTTTTGGCAGTACATCAATGGGCGTGGATAGCGGTTTGACTCACGGGG
ATTTCCAAGTCTCCACCCCATTGACGTCAATGGGAGTTTGTTTTGGCACCAAAATCAACGGGACTTTCCA
AAATGTCGTAACAACTCCGCCCCATTGACGCAAATGGGCGGTAGGCGTGTACGGTGGGAGGTCTATATAA
GCAGAGCTGGTTTAGTGAACCGTCAGATCCGCTAGCGCTACCGGACTCAGATCTCGAGCTCAAGCTTCGA
ATTCCGCCACCATGAAAGCTCTGACAGCCAGGCAGCAGGAAGTGTTCGATCTGATTAGAGACCACATATC
ACAGACCGGTATGCCACCTACAAGGGCAGAGATTGCACAGCGCCTTGGTTTTCGCTCACCGAATGCCGCC
GAAGAACACCTCAAGGCTCTTGCACGCAAGGGCGTTATCGAGATTGTGTCTGGGGCCTCCAGAGGCATCA
GGCTCCTCCAGGAAGAGGAAGAGGGCCTCCCCTTGGTCGGGCGCGTGGCAGCTGGTGAGCCAGGGGGCTC
CGGAGGAAGTGAGAGCGGAGGCCCCGCTGACGCCCTGGACGACTTTGACCTGGATATGCTTCCCGCAGAT
GCCCTGGACGACTTTGACTTGGACATGCTGCCCGCAGATGCGCTGGATGACTTTGATCTGGACATGCTGC
CTGGTGGTAGCGGCGAAGGTCGAGGGAGCCTGCTAACATGTGGCGATGTTGAGGAGAACCCTGGTCCCGG
GGCCGCCGCCAAGAGGGTTAAGCTCGACGGCGGTAGTATGAAGGCCCTTACTGCAAGGCAGCAAGAGGTC
TTTGACCTGATTCGAGACCATATTTCCCAGACAGGTATGCCCCCGACGAGGGCAGAGATTGCACAGCGGC
TGGGATTCCGGTCCCCGAATGCTGCGGAGGAACACTTGAAGGCCCTGGCCCGAAAAGGTGTGATTGAGAT
TGTCTCAGGAGCATCTCGGGGCATAAGATTGCTGCAGGAGGAAGAGGAGGGCCTTCCTCTTGTAGGACGC
GTAGCCGCTGGGGAACCCGGAGGATCCGGCGGCTCTATGGACGCAAAGTCTCTGACAGCCTGGAGCCGGA
CCTTGGTGACCTTCAAAGATGTGTTCGTGGACTTCACCCGGGAGGAGTGGAAACTCTTGGACACCGCCCA
GCAGATCGTTTATAGAAACGTGATGCTGGAGAACTACAAAAACCTTGTGAGCTTGGGCTACCAACTCACA
AAACCCGACGTAATCCTGCGGCTGGAGAAGGGGGAAGAACCATGGCTTGTTGGCGGCAGCGGCGGCAGCG
GCGGCGTGAGCAAGGGCGAGGAGGATAACATGGCCATCATCAAGGAGTTCATGCGCTTCAAGGTGCACAT
GGAGGGCTCCGTGAACGGCCACGAGTTCGAGATCGAGGGCGAGGGCGAGGGCCGCCCCTACGAGGGCACC
CAGACCGCCAAGCTGAAGGTGACCAAGGGTGGCCCCCTGCCCTTCGCCTGGGACATCCTGTCCCCTCAGT
TCATGTACGGCTCCAAGGCCTACGTGAAGCACCCCGCCGACATCCCCGACTACTTGAAGCTGTCCTTCCC
CGAGGGCTTCAAGTGGGAGCGCGTGATGAACTTCGAGGACGGCGGCGTGGTGACCGTGACCCAGGACTCC
TCCCTGCAGGACGGCGAGTTCATCTACAAGGTGAAGCTGCGCGGCACCAACTTCCCCTCCGACGGCCCCG
TAATGCAGAAGAAAACCATGGGCTGGGAGGCCTCCTCCGAGCGGATGTACCCCGAGGACGGCGCCCTGAA
GGGCGAGATCAAGCAGAGGCTGAAGCTGAAGGACGGCGGCCACTACGACGCTGAGGTCAAGACCACCTAC
AAGGCCAAGAAGCCCGTGCAGCTGCCCGGCGCCTACAACGTCAACATCAAGTTGGACATCACCTCCCACA
ACGAGGACTACACCATCGTGGAACAGTACGAACGCGCCGAGGGCCGCCACTCCACCGGCGGCATGGACGA
GCTGTACAAGGGTGGATCTGGAGGTTCAGGTGGAAGTTTGGCTACTACACTTGAACGTATTGAGAAGAAC
TTTGTCATTACTGACCCAAGATTGCCAGATAATCCCATTATATTCGCGTCCGATAGTTTCTTGCAGTTGA
CAGAATATAGCCGTGAAGAAATTTTGGGAAGAAACTGCAGGTTTCTACAAGGTCCTGAAACTGATCGCGC
GACAGTGAGAAAAATTAGAGATGCCATAGATAACCAAACAGAGGTCACTGTTCAGCTGATTAATTATACA
AAGAGTGGTAAAAAGTTCTGGAACCTCTTTCACTTGCAGCCTATGCGAGATCAGAAGGGAGATGTCCAGT
ACTTTATTGGGGTTCAGTTGGATGGAACTGAGCATGTCCGAGATGCTGCCGAGAGAGAGGGAGTCATGCT
GATTAAGAAAACTGCAGAAAATATTGACGAGCTGCTGAAGGAGCTGGCCGACCTGAACCTGGACTAGCTC
GAGCGGCCGCGACTCTAGATCATAATCAGCCATACCACATTTGTAGAGGTTTTACTTGCTTTAAAAAACC
TCCCACACCTCCCCCTGAACCTGAAACATAAAATGAATGCAATTGTTGTTGTTAACTTGTTTATTGCAGC
TTATAATGGTTACAAATAAAGCAATAGCATCACAAATTTCACAAATAAAGCATTTTTTTCACTGCATTCT
AGTTGTGGTTTGTCCAAACTCATCAATGTATCTTAAGGCGTAAATTGTAAGCGTTAATATTTTGTTAAAA
TTCGCGTTAAATTTTTGTTAAATCAGCTCATTTTTTAACCAATAGGCCGAAATCGGCAAAATCCCTTATA
AATCAAAAGAATAGACCGAGATAGGGT
[37 nt withheld, positions 3248-3284]
AAAGAACGTGGACTCCAACGTCAAAGG
[49 nt withheld, positions 3312-3360]
T
[91 nt withheld, positions 3362-3452]
G
[124 nt withheld, positions 3454-3577]
CAGGTGGCACTTTTCGGGGAAATGTGCGCGGAACCCCTATTTGTTTATTTTTCTAAATACATTCAAATAT
GTATCCGCTCATGAGACAATAACCCTGATAAATGCTTCAATAATATTGAAAAAGGAAGAGTCCTGAGGCG
GAAAGAACCAGCTGTGGAATGTGTGTCAGTTAGGGTGTGGAAAGTCCCCAGGCTCCCCAGCAGGCAGAAG
TATGCAAAGCATGCATCTCAATTAGTCAGCAACCAGGTGTGGAAAGTCCCCAGGCTCCCCAGCAGGCAGA
AGTATGCAAAGCATGCATCTCAATTAGTCAGCAACCATAGTCCCGCCCCTAACTCCGCCCATCCCGCCCC
TAACTCCGCCCAGTTCCGCCCATTCTCCGCCCCATGGCTGACTAATTTTTTTTATTTATGCAGAGGCCGA
GGCCGCCTCGGCCTCTGAGCTATTCCAGAAGTAGTGAGGAGGCTTTTTTGGAGGCCTAGGCTTTTGCAAA
GATCGATCAAGAGACAGGATGAGGATCGTTTCGCATGATTGAACAAGATGGATTGCACGCAGGTTCTCCG
GCCGCTTGGGTGGAGAGGCTATTCGGCTATGACTGGGCACAACAGACAATCGGCTGCTCTGATGCCGCCG
TGTTCCGGCTGTCAGCGCAGGGGCGCCCGGTTCTTTTTGTCAAGACCGACCTGTCCGGTGCCCTGAATGA
ACTGCAAGACGAGGCAGCGCGGCTATCGTGGCTGGCCACGACGGGCGTTCCTTGCGCAGCTGTGCTCGAC
GTTGTCACTGAAGCGGGAAGGGACTGGCTGCTATTGGGCGAAGTGCCGGGGCAGGATCTCCTGTCATCTC
ACCTTGCTCCTGCCGAGAAAGTATCCATCATGGCTGATGCAATGCGGCGGCTGCATACGCTTGATCCGGC
TACCTGCCCATTCGACCACCAAGCGAAACATCGCATCGAGCGAGCACGTACTCGGATGGAAGCCGGTCTT
GTCGATCAGGATGATCTGGACGAAGAGCATCAGGGGCTCGCGCCAGCCGAACTGTTCGCCAGGCTCAAGG
CGAGCATGCCCGACGGCGAGGATCTCGTCGTGACCCATGGCGATGCCTGCTTGCCGAATATCATGGTGGA
AAATGGCCGCTTTTCTGGATTCATCGACTGTGGCCGGCTGGGTGTGGCGGACCGCTATCAGGACATAGCG
TTGGCTACCCGTGATATTGCTGAAGAGCTTGGCGGCGAATGGGCTGACCGCTTCCTCGTGCTTTACGGTA
TCGCCGCTCCCGATTCGCAGCGCATCGCCTTCTATCGCCTTCTTGACGAGTTCTTCTGAGCGGGACTCTG
GGGTTCGAAATGACCGACCAAGCGACGCCCAACCTGCCATCACGAGATTTCGATTCCACCGCCGCCTTCT
ATGAAAGGTTGGGCTTCGGAATCGTTTTCCGGGACGCCGGCTGGATGATCCTCCAGCGCGGGGATCTCAT
GCTGGAGTTCTTCGCCCACCCTAGGGGGAGGCTAACTGAAACACGGAAGGAGACAATACCGGAAGGAACC
CGCGCTATGACGGCAATAAAAAGACAGAATAAAACGCACGGTGTTGGGTCGTTTGTTCATAAACGCGGGG
TTCGGTCCCAGGGCTGGCACTCTGTCGATACCCCACCGAGACCCCATTGGGGCCAATACGCCCGCGTTTC
TTCCTTTTCCCCACCCCACCCCCCAAGTTCGGGTGAAGGCCCAGGGCTCGCAGCCAACGTCGGGGCGGCA
GGCCCTGCCATAGCCTCAGGTTACTCATATATACTTTAGATTGATTTAAAACTTCATTTTTAATTTAAAA
GGATCTAGGTGAAGATCCTTTTTGATAATCTCATGACCAAAATCCCTTAACGTGAGTTTTCGTTCCACTG
AGCGTCAGACCCCGTAGAAAAGATCAAAGGATCTTCTTGAGATCCTTTTTTTCTGCGCGTAATCTGCTGC
TTGCAAACAAAAAAACCACCGCTACCAGCGGTGGTTTGTTTGCCGGATCAAGAGCTACCAACTCTTTTTC
CGAAGGTAACTGGCTTCAGCAGAGCGCAGATACCAAATACTGTCCTTCTAGTGTAGCCGTAGTTAGGCCA
CCACTTCAAGAACTCTGTAGCACCGCCTACATACCTCGCTCTGCTAATCCTGTTACCAGTGGCTGCTGCC
AGTGGCGATAAGTCGTGTCTTACCGGGTTGGACTCAAGACGATAGTTACCGGATAAGGCGCAGCGGTCGG
GCTGAACGGGGGGTTCGTGCACACAGCCCAGCTTGGAGCGAACGACCTACACCGAACTGAGATACCTACA
GCGTGAGCTATGAGAAAGCGCCACGCTTCCCGAAGGGAGAAAGGCGGACAGGTATCCGGTAAGCGGCAGG
GTCGGAACAGGAGAGCGCACGAGGGAGCTTCCAGGGGGAAACGCCTGGTATCTTTATAGTCCTGTCGGGT
TTCGCCACCTCTGACTTGAGCGTCGATTTTTGTGATGCTCGTCAGGGGGGCGGAGCCTATGGAAAAACGC
CAGCAACGCGGCCTTTTTACGGTTCCTGGCCTTTTGCTGGCCTTTTGCTCACATGTTCTTTCCTGCGTTA
TCCCCTGATTCTGTGGATAACCGTATTACCGCCATGCAT
