>Addgene plasmid #72662 | LEXY TR (with KRAB domain) (pDN163) | addgene partial sequence | sequence record 135501 | CMV-F 5'-CGCAAATGGGCGGTAGGCGTG-3'
CTATATAAGCAGAGCTGGTTTAGTGAACCGTCAGATCCGCTAGCGCTACCGGACTCAGATCTCGAGCTCA
AGCTTCGAATTCCGCCACCATGAAAGCTCTGACAGCCAGGCAGCAGGAAGTGTTCGATCTGATTAGAGAC
CACATATCACAGACCGGTATGCCACCTACAAGGGCAGAGATTGCACAGCGCCTTGGTTTTCGCTCACCGA
ATGCCGCCGAAGAACACCTCAAGGCTCTTGCACGCAAGGGCGTTATCGAGATTGTGTCTGGGGCCTCCAG
AGGCATCAGGCTCCTCCAGGAAGAGGAAGAGGGCCTCCCCTTGGTCGGGCGCGTGGCAGCTGGTGAGCCA
GGGGGCTCCGGAGGAAGTGAGAGCGGAGGCCCCGCTGACGCCCTGGACGACTTTGACCTGGATATGCTTC
CCGCAGATGCCCTGGACGACTTTGACTTGGACATGCTGCCCGCAGATGCGCTGGATGACTTTGATCTGGA
CATGCTGCCTGGTGGTAGCGGCGAAGGTCGAGGGAGCCTGCTAACATGTGGCGATGTTGAGGAGAACCCT
GGTCCCGGGGCCGCCGCCAAGAGGGTTAAGCTCGACGGCGGTAGTATGAAGGCCCTTACTGCAAGGCAGC
AAGAGGTCTTTGACCTGATTCGAGACCATATTTCCCAGACAGGTATGCCCCCGACGAGGGCAGAGATTGC
ACAGCGGCTGGGATTCCGGTCCCCGAATGCTGCGGAGGAACACTTGAAGGCCCTGGCCCGAAAAGGTGTG
ATTGAGATTGTCTCAGGAGCATCTCGGGGCATAAGATTGCTGCAGGAGGAAGAGGAGGGCCTTCCTCTTG
TAGGACGCGTAGCCGCTGGGGAACCCGGAGGATCCGGCGGCTCTATGGACGCAAAGTCTCTGACAGCCTG
GAGCCGAACCTTGGTGACCTTCAAAGATGTGTTCGTGGACTTCACCCGGGAGGAGTGGAAACTCTTGGAC
ACCGCCCAGCAGATCGTTTATAGAAACGTGATGCTGGAGAACTACAAAA
