>Addgene plasmid #72662 | LEXY TR (with KRAB domain) (pDN163) | addgene partial sequence | sequence record 135502 | SV40pA-R 5'-GAAATTTGTGATGCTATTGC-3'
TTATAAGCTGCAATAAACAAGTTAACAACAACAATTGCATTCATTTTATGTTTCAGGTTCAGGGGGAGGT
GTGGGAGGTTTTTTAAAGCAAGTAAAACCTCTACAAATGTGGTATGGCTGATTATGATCTAGAGTCGCGG
CCGCTCGAGCTAGTCCAGGTTCAGGTCGGCCAGCTCCTTCAGCAGCTCGTCAATATTTTCTGCAGTTTTC
TTAATCAGCATGACTCCCTCTCTCTCGGCAGCATCTCGGACATGCTCAGTTCCATCCAACTGAACCCCAA
TAAAGTACTGGACATCTCCCTTCTGATCTCGCATAGGCTGCAAGTGAAAGAGGTTCCAGAACTTTTTACC
ACTCTTTGTATAATTAATCAGCTGAACAGTGACCTCTGTTTGGTTATCTATGGCATCTCTAATTTTTCTC
ACTGTCGCGCGATCAGTTTCAGGACCTTGTAGAAACCTGCAGTTTCTTCCCAAAATTTCTTCACGGCTAT
ATTCTGTCAACTGCAAGAAACTATCGGACGCGAATATAATGGGATTATCTGGCAATCTTGGGTCAGTAAT
GACAAAGTTCTTCTCAATACGTTCAAGTGTAGTAGCCAAACTTCCACCTGAACCTCCAGATCCACCCTTG
TACAGCTCGTCCATGCCGCCGGTGGAGTGGCGGCCCTCGGCGCGTTCGTACTGTTCCACGATGGTGTAGT
CCTCGTTGTGGGAGGTGATGTCCAACTTGATGTTGACGTTGTAGGCGCCGGGCAGCTGCACGGGCTTCTT
GGCCTTGTAGGTGGTCTTGACCTCAGCGTCGTAGTGGCCGCCGTCCTTCAGCTTCAGCCTCTGCTTGATC
TCGCCCTTCAGGGCGCCGTCCTCGGGGTACATCCGCTCGGAGGAGGCCTCCCAGCCCATGGTTTTCTTCT
GCATTACGGGGCCGTCGGAGGGGAAGTTGGTGCCGCGCAGCTTCACCTTGTAGATGAACTCGCCGTCCTG
CAGGGAGGAGTCCTGGGTCACGGTCACCACGCCGCCGTCCTCGAAGTTCATCACGCGCTCCCACTTGAAG
CCCTCGGGGAAGGACAGCTTCAAGTAGTCGGGGATGTCGGCGGGGTGCTTCACGTAGGCCTTGGAGCCGT
ACATGAACTGAGGGGACAGGATG
