>Addgene plasmid #72662 | LEXY TR (with KRAB domain) (pDN163) | addgene partial sequence | sequence record 137550 | cemCherry-R 5'-GAGGTAGTCTGGGATGTCGG-3'
CTTGGAGCCGTACATGAACTGAGGGGACAGGATGTCCCAGGCGAAGGGCAGGGGGCCACCCTTGGTCACC
TTCAGCTTGGCGGTCTGGGTGCCCTCGTAGGGGCGGCCCTCGCCCTCGCCCTCGATCTCGAACTCGTGGC
CGTTCACGGAGCCCTCCATGTGCACCTTGAAGCGCATGAACTCCTTGATGATGGCCATGTTATCCTCCTC
GCCCTTGCTCACGCCGCCGCTGCCGCCGCTGCCGCCAACAAGCCATGGTTCTTCCCCCTTCTCCAGCCGC
AGGATTACGTCGGGTTTTGTGAGTTGGTAGCCCAAGCTCACAAGGTTTTTGTAGTTCTCCAGCATCACGT
TTCTATAAACGATCTGCTGGGCGGTGTCCAAGAGTTTCCACTCCTCCCGGGTGAAGTCCACGAACACATC
TTTGAAGGTCACCAAGGTTCGGCTCCAGGCTGTCAGAGACTTTGCGTCCATAGAGCCGCCGGATCCTCCG
GGTTCCCCAGCGGCTACGCGTCCTACAAGAGGAAGGCCCTCCTCTTCCTCCTGCAGCAATCTTATGCCCC
GAGATGCTCCTGAGACAATCTCAATCACACCTTTTCGGGCCAGGGCCTTCAAGTGTTCCTCCGCAGCATT
CGGGGACCGGAATCCCAGCCGCTGTGCAATCTCTGCCCTCGTCGGGGGCATACCTGTCTGGGAAATATGG
TCTCGAATCAGGTCAAAGACCTCTTGCTGCCTTGCAGTAAGGGCCTTCATACTACCGCCGTCGAGCTTAA
CCCTCTTGGCGGCGGCCCCGGGACCAGGGTTCTCCTCAACATCGCCACATGTTAGCAGGCTCCCTCGACC
TTCGCCGCTACCACCAGGCAGCATGTCCAGATCAAA
